Addgene plasmid #175030: Halo-WIPI2B C93E
Purpose: Expresses WIPI2B (C93E) fused to Halo in mammalian cells to abrogate interaction with ATG16L1
Depositing lab: Andrea Stavoe. Depositing organization: University of Texas Health Science Center at Houston. Publication: Structural basis for membrane recruitment of ATG16L1 by WIPI2 in autophagy. Strong LM, Chang C, Riley JF, Boecker CA, Flower TG, Buffalo CZ, Ren X, Stavoe AK, Holzbaur EL, Hurley JH. Elife. 2021 Sep 10;10. pii: 70372. doi: 10.7554/eLife.70372. PubMed 34505572.
Backbone
  Vector backbone: pHTN
  Backbone manufacturer: Promega
  Backbone size w/o insert (bp): 6143
  Total vector size (bp): 7410
  Vector type: Mammalian Expression
Growth in bacteria
  Bacterial resistance: Ampicillin, 100 μg/mL
  Growth temperature: 37°C
  Growth strain: DH5alpha
  Copy number: Unknown
Gene/Insert
  Gene/Insert name: WIPI2B (C93E)
  Species: H. sapiens (human)
  Mutation: Cysteine 93 to Glutamate (TGC to GAG)
  Entrez Gene: WIPI2 (a.k.a. ATG18B, Atg21, CGI-50, IDDSSA, WIPI-2)
  Promoter: CMV
  Tag / fusion protein: HaloTag
  Cloning method: Restriction Enzyme; 5′ cloning site EcoRI (not destroyed); 3′ cloning site NotI (not destroyed)
  Sequencing primers: 5′ cctgatcggcagcgagatcg
Resource information
  A portion of this plasmid was derived from a plasmid made by: Sharon Tooze, Francis Crick Institute, UK
Terms and licenses: Academic/Nonprofit Terms; Industry Terms: Not Available to Industry
How to cite: Halo-WIPI2B C93E was a gift from Andrea Stavoe (Addgene plasmid # 175030 ; http://n2t.net/addgene:175030 ; RRID:Addgene_175030)
