[The description below was written by a language model from this plasmid's Addgene catalogue record and pLannotate feature annotations shown in this document.]
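Description:
Halo-WIPI2B C93E is a mammalian expression plasmid built on the Promega pHTN backbone, which places a HaloTag at the N-terminus of the inserted protein. It totals 7,410 bp and is propagated in E. coli through a high-copy ColE1/pUC-type origin with ampicillin selection from the β-lactamase gene. A ColE1 cer site is also annotated, which helps keep the plasmid monomeric. A separate SV40 enhancer/early promoter drives a neomycin phosphotransferase cassette with a synthetic poly(A) signal, which could allow drug selection of transfected mammalian cells.

The expression unit uses the CMV enhancer and immediate-early promoter, which span the numbering origin of the circular map. A chimeric β-globin/immunoglobulin intron follows, along with a T7 promoter that could allow in vitro transcription. The open reading frame encodes HaloTag, a modified dehalogenase that bonds covalently to chloroalkane ligands. It is followed by a TEV protease cleavage site and then human WIPI2B, cloned between EcoRI and NotI, with an SV40 poly(A) signal downstream. The annotation tool matched the insert to the rat Wipi2 protein entry, but the catalogue record gives the species as human. Several short annotated fragments, such as SET1, large T antigen, M13 ori, bom and tnpA, are probably backbone remnants or spurious matches rather than functional parts.

WIPI2 is a PtdIns3P-binding component of the early autophagy machinery. The insert carries a cysteine 93 to glutamate substitution that, according to the record, abrogates interaction with ATG16L1. The construct therefore suits use as a binding-deficient, Halo-labelable WIPI2B in studies of ATG16L1 membrane recruitment during autophagosome formation.
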