Features (pLannotate 1.2.2; 21 found; start..end, strand, type, name):
      2..201     +  promoter       CMV promoter: human cytomegalovirus (CMV) immediate early promoter
    340..472     +  intron         chimeric intron: chimera between introns from human β-globin and immunoglobulin heavy chain genes
    516..534     +  promoter       T7 promoter: promoter for bacteriophage T7 RNA polymerase
    550..1440    +  CDS            HaloTag®: modified bacterial dehalogenase that forms covalent bonds with chloroalkane derivatives
   1453..1473    +  CDS            TEV site: tobacco etch virus (TEV) protease recognition and cleavage site
   1504..2811    +  CDS            Wipi2: WIPI2_RAT - Experimental evidence at protein level: Swiss-Prot protein existence level 1. Component of the autophagy machinery that controls the major intracellular degradation process by which cytoplasmic materials are packaged into autophagosomes and delivered to lysosomes for degradation. Involved in an early step of the formation of preautophagosomal structures. Binds and is activated by phosphatidylinositol 3-phosphate (PtdIns3P) forming on membranes of the endoplasmic reticulum upon activation of the upstream ULK1 and PI3 kinases. Mediates ER-isolation membranes contacts by interacting w
   2825..2850    +  CDS            SET1 (fragment): solubility-enhancement tag derived from T7 phage gene 10B
   2858..2874    +  terminator     T7 terminator (fragment): transcription terminator for bacteriophage T7 RNA polymerase
   2894..3015    -  polyA_signal   SV40 poly(A) signal: SV40 polyadenylation signal
   3038..3106    -  CDS            large T antigen (fragment): large T antigen from SV40 (simian virus 40)
   3111..3143    +  rep_origin     M13 ori (fragment): M13 bacteriophage origin of replication; arrow indicates direction of (+) strand synthesis
   3144..3195    -  misc_feature   bom (fragment): basis of mobility region from pBR322
   3260..3617    +  promoter       SV40 promoter: SV40 enhancer and early promoter
   3668..4459    +  CDS            neo: KKA2_KLEPN - Also known as kan, nptII. Experimental evidence at protein level: Swiss-Prot protein existence level 1. Resistance to kanamycin, neomycin, paromomycin, ribostamycin, butirosin and gentamicin B. From Klebsiella pneumoniae.
   4526..4574    +  polyA_signal   poly(A) signal: synthetic polyadenylation signal
   4595..4687    -  CDS            tnpA (fragment): TN5P_ECOLX - Also known as tnp. Experimental evidence at protein level: Swiss-Prot protein existence level 1. Mediates transposition of transposon Tn5 by a 'cut and paste' mechanism. First, the monomeric transposase binds the 19 bp inverted DNA repeats flanking the transposon. Then, dimerization of the DNA- bound transposase creates a synaptic DNA complex. After nicking of the first DNA strand, excision of the transposon proceeds through a series of intermediates. The transposase then mediates the insertion of the transposon at a new site by strand transfer. The activity of the wild- type tran
   4730..4834    +  promoter       AmpR promoter: bla
   4835..5695    +  CDS            AmpR: β-lactamase; bla; confers resistance to ampicillin, carbenicillin, and related antibiotics
   5853..6441    -  rep_origin     ori: high-copy-number ColE1/pMB1/pBR322/pUC origin of replication
   6557..6840    +  misc_feature   cer region: ColE1-derived recombination site that helps to maintain plasmids as monomers
   7033..7410    +  enhancer       CMV enhancer: human cytomegalovirus immediate early enhancer
>Addgene plasmid #175030 | Halo-WIPI2B C93E | addgene full sequence | sequence record 350258 | Addgene NGS Result
GTGATGCGGTTTTGGCAGTACACCAATGGGCGTGGATAGCGGTTTGACTCACGGGGATTTCCAAGTCTCC
ACCCCATTGACGTCAATGGGAGTTTGTTTTGGCACCAAAATCAACGGGACTTTCCAAAATGTCGTAATAA
CCCCGCCCCGTTGACGCAAATGGGCGGTAGGCGTGTACGGTGGGAGGTCTATATAAGCAGAGCTGGTTTA
GTGAACCGTCAGATCACTAGAAGCTTTATTGCGGTAGTTTATCACAGTTAAATTGCTAACGCAGTCAGTG
CTTCTGACACAACAGTCTCGAACTTAAGCTGCAGAAGTTGGTCGTGAGGCACTGGGCAGGTAAGTATCAA
GGTTACAAGACAGGTTTAAGGAGACCAATAGAAACTGGGCTTGTCGAGACAGAGAAGACTCTTGCGTTTC
TGATAGGCACCTATTGGTCTTACTGACATCCACTTTGCCTTTCTCTCCACAGGTGTCCACTCCCAGTTCA
ATTACAGCTCTTAAGGCTAGAGTATTAATACGACTCACTATAGGGCTAGCAAAGCCACCATGGCAGAAAT
CGGTACTGGCTTTCCATTCGACCCCCATTATGTGGAAGTCCTGGGCGAGCGCATGCACTACGTCGATGTT
GGTCCGCGCGATGGCACCCCTGTGCTGTTCCTGCACGGTAACCCGACCTCCTCCTACGTGTGGCGCAACA
TCATCCCGCATGTTGCACCGACCCATCGCTGCATTGCTCCAGACCTGATCGGTATGGGCAAATCCGACAA
ACCAGACCTGGGTTATTTCTTCGACGACCACGTCCGCTTCATGGATGCCTTCATCGAAGCCCTGGGTCTG
GAAGAGGTCGTCCTGGTCATTCACGACTGGGGCTCCGCTCTGGGTTTCCACTGGGCCAAGCGCAATCCAG
AGCGCGTCAAAGGTATTGCATTTATGGAGTTCATCCGCCCTATCCCGACCTGGGACGAATGGCCAGAATT
TGCCCGCGAGACCTTCCAGGCCTTCCGCACCACCGACGTCGGCCGCAAGCTGATCATCGATCAGAACGTT
TTTATCGAGGGTACGCTGCCGATGGGTGTCGTCCGCCCGCTGACTGAAGTCGAGATGGACCATTACCGCG
AGCCGTTCCTGAATCCTGTTGACCGCGAGCCACTGTGGCGCTTCCCAAACGAGCTGCCAATCGCCGGTGA
GCCAGCGAACATCGTCGCGCTGGTCGAAGAATACATGGACTGGCTGCACCAGTCCCCTGTCCCGAAGCTG
CTGTTCTGGGGCACCCCAGGCGTTCTGATCCCACCGGCCGAAGCCGCTCGCCTGGCCAAAAGCCTGCCTA
ACTGCAAGGCTGTGGACATCGGCCCGGGTCTGAATCTGCTGCAAGAAGACAACCCGGACCTGATCGGCAG
CGAGATCGCGCGCTGGCTGTCGACGCTCGAGATTTCCGGCGAGCCAACCACTGAGGATCTGTACTTTCAG
AGCGATAACGCGATCGCTTCCGAATTCGGATCCATGAACCTGGCGAGCCAGAGCGGGGAGGCCGGCGCCG
GCCAGCTGCTCTTCGCCAACTTCAACCAGGACAACACGTCCCTAGCTGTTGGTAGTAAGTCCGGTTATAA
ATTTTTCTCCCTTTCTTCTGTGGATAAGCTGGAACAGATCTATGAATGCACCGATACGGAAGATGTGTGC
ATTGTAGAGAGATTGTTCTCCAGCAGCCTAGTGGCCATCGTGAGCCTTAAAGCACCAAGGAAGCTAAAGG
TTTGCCACTTTAAGAAGGGAACTGAGATCGAGAACTACAGCTACTCCAACACGATTCTGGCTGTGAAGCT
CAACAGGCAGAGGCTGATAGTATGCCTGGAGGAGTCCCTGTACATCCACAACATTCGGGACATGAAGGTG
CTGCATACGATCAGGGAGACGCCTCCAAACCCTGCAGGCCTGTGTGCGCTGTCAATCAACAACGACAACT
GCTACTTGGCGTACCCAGGGAGCGCGACCATCGGAGAGGTGCAGGTCTTCGATACCATTAATTTGAGAGC
TGCAAACATGATTCCGGCTCACGACAGTCCTTTAGCGGCACTGGCCTTTGACGCAAGTGGAACTAAACTT
GCCACGGCTTCGGAGAAGGGGACCGTGATTAGGGTATTTTCCATTCCAGAAGGACAAAAACTCTTTGAGT
TTCGGAGAGGAGTAAAGAGGTGCGTGAGCATCTGCTCCCTGGCCTTCAGCATGGACGGCATGTTCCTCTC
CGCCTCCAGCAACACTGAGACCGTGCACATCTTCAAACTCGAGACTGTGAAAGAAAAACCCCCAGAGGAG
CCCACCACCTGGACCGGGTACTTCGGGAAAGTGCTCATGGCCTCCACCAGCTACCTGCCTTCCCAAGTGA
CAGAAATGTTCAACCAGGGCAGAGCCTTCGCCACGGTCCGCCTGCCATTCTGCGGCCACAAAAACATCTG
CTCGCTAGCCACAATTCAGAAGATCCCGCGGTTGTTGGTGGGTGCCGCCGACGGGTACCTGTACATGTAC
AACCTGGACCCCCAGGAGGGCGGCGAGTGTGCCCTGATGAAGCAGCACCGGCTGGACGGCAGTCTGGAAA
CGACCAATGAGATCTTGGACTCTGCCTCTCACGACTGCCCCTTAGTCACTCAGACATACGGCGCAGCTGC
AGGAAAAGGTACTTACGTGCCTTCATCCCCAACGAGACTTGCCTACACAGACGACCTGGGTGCTGTGGGT
GGCGCCTGCCTGGAGGACGAGGCCAGCGCCCTGCGCCTGGATGAGGACAGCGAGCACCCGCCCATGATTC
TTCGGACTGACTGAGCGGCCGCTTGCTGAGTTGGCTGCTGCCACCGCTGAGCAATAACTAGCATAACCCC
TTGGCCGCTTCGAGCAGACATGATAAGATACATTGATGAGTTTGGACAAACCACAACTAGAATGCAGTGA
AAAAAATGCTTTATTTGTGAAATTTGTGATGCTATTGCTTTATTTGTAACCATTATAAGCTGCAATAAAC
AAGTTAACAACAACAATTGCATTCATTTTATGTTTCAGGTTCAGGGGGAGATGTGGGAGGTTTTTTTAAG
CAAGTAAAACCTCTACAAATGTGGTAAAATCGAATTTTAACAAAATATTAACGCTTACAATTTCCTGATG
CGGTATTTTCTCCTTACGCATCTGTGCGGTATTTCACACCGCATACGCGGATCTGCGCAGCACCATGGCC
TGAAATAACCTCTGAAAGAGGAACTTGGTTAGGTACCTTCTGAGGCGGAAAGAACCAGCTGTGGAATGTG
TGTCAGTTAGGGTGTGGAAAGTCCCCAGGCTCCCCAGCAGGCAGAAGTATGCAAAGCATGCATCTCAATT
AGTCAGCAACCAGGTGTGGAAAGTCCCCAGGCTCCCCAGCAGGCAGAAGTATGCAAAGCATGCATCTCAA
TTAGTCAGCAACCATAGTCCCGCCCCTAACTCCGCCCATCCCGCCCCTAACTCCGCCCAGTTCCGCCCAT
TCTCCGCCCCATGGCTGACTAATTTTTTTTATTTATGCAGAGGCCGAGGCCGCCTCGGCCTCTGAGCTAT
TCCAGAAGTAGTGAGGAGGCTTTTTTGGAGGCCTAGGCTTTTGCAAAAAGCTTGATTCTTCTGACACAAC
AGTCTCGAACTTAAGGCTAGAGCCACCATGATTGAACAAGATGGATTGCACGCAGGTTCTCCGGCCGCTT
GGGTGGAGAGGCTATTCGGCTATGACTGGGCACAACAGACAATCGGCTGCTCTGATGCCGCCGTGTTCCG
GCTGTCAGCGCAGGGGCGCCCGGTTCTTTTTGTCAAGACCGACCTGTCCGGTGCCCTGAATGAACTGCAG
GACGAGGCAGCGCGGCTATCGTGGCTGGCCACGACGGGCGTTCCTTGCGCAGCTGTGCTCGACGTTGTCA
CTGAAGCGGGAAGGGACTGGCTGCTATTGGGCGAAGTGCCGGGGCAGGATCTCCTGTCATCTCACCTTGC
TCCTGCCGAGAAAGTATCCATCATGGCTGATGCAATGCGGCGGCTGCATACGCTTGATCCGGCTACCTGC
CCATTCGACCACCAAGCGAAACATCGCATCGAGCGAGCACGTACTCGGATGGAAGCCGGTCTTGTCGATC
AGGATGATCTGGACGAAGAGCATCAGGGGCTCGCGCCAGCCGAACTGTTCGCCAGGCTCAAGGCGCGCAT
GCCCGACGGCGAGGATCTCGTCGTGACCCATGGCGATGCCTGCTTGCCGAATATCATGGTGGAAAATGGC
CGCTTTTCTGGATTCATCGACTGTGGCCGGCTGGGTGTGGCGGACCGCTATCAGGACATAGCGTTGGCTA
CCCGTGATATTGCTGAAGAGCTTGGCGGCGAATGGGCTGACCGCTTCCTCGTGCTTTACGGTATCGCCGC
TCCCGATTCGCAGCGCATCGCCTTCTATCGCCTTCTTGACGAGTTCTTCTGAGCGGGACTCTGGGGTTCG
AAATGACCGACCAAGCGACGCCCAACCTGCCATCACGATGGCCGCAATAAAATATCTTTATTTTCATTAC
ATCTGTGTGTTGGTTTTTTGTGTGAATCGATAGCGATAAGGATCCTCTTTGCGCTTGCGTTTTCCCTTGT
CCAGATAGCCCAGTAGCTGACATTCATCCGGGGTCAGCACCGTTTCTGCGGACTGGCTTTCTACGTAATG
GTTTCTTAGACGTCAGGTGGCACTTTTCGGGGAAATGTGCGCGGAACCCCTATTTGTTTATTTTTCTAAA
TACATTCAAATATGTATCCGCTCATGAGACAATAACCCTGATAAATGCTTCAATAATATTGAAAAAGGAA
GAGTATGAGTATTCAACATTTCCGTGTCGCCCTTATTCCCTTTTTTGCGGCATTTTGCCTTCCTGTTTTT
GCTCACCCAGAAACGCTGGTGAAAGTAAAAGATGCTGAAGATCAGTTGGGTGCACGAGTGGGTTACATCG
AACTGGATCTCAACAGCGGTAAGATCCTTGAGAGTTTTCGCCCCGAAGAACGTTTTCCAATGATGAGCAC
TTTCAAAGTTCTGCTATGTGGCGCGGTATTATCCCGTATTGACGCCGGGCAAGAGCAACTCGGTCGCCGC
ATACACTATTCTCAGAATGACTTGGTTGAGTACTCACCAGTCACAGAAAAGCATCTTACGGATGGCATGA
CAGTAAGAGAATTATGCAGTGCTGCCATAACCATGAGTGATAACACTGCGGCCAACTTACTTCTGACAAC
TATCGGAGGACCGAAGGAGCTAACCGCTTTTTTGCACAACATGGGGGATCATGTAACTCGCCTTGATCGT
TGGGAACCGGAGCTGAATGAAGCCATACCAAACGACGAGCGTGACACCACGATGCCTGTAGCAATGGCAA
CAACGTTGCGCAAACTATTAACTGGCGAACTACTTACTCTAGCTTCCCGGCAACAATTAATAGACTGGAT
GGAGGCGGATAAAGTTGCAGGACCACTTCTGCGCTCGGCCCTTCCGGCTGGCTGGTTTATTGCTGATAAA
TCTGGAGCCGGTGAGCGTGGGTCTCGCGGTATCATTGCAGCACTGGGGCCAGATGGTAAGCCCTCCCGTA
TCGTAGTTATCTACACGACGGGGAGTCAGGCAACTATGGATGAACGAAATAGACAGATCGCTGAGATAGG
TGCCTCACTGATTAAGCATTGGTAATTCGAAATGACCGACCAAGCGACGCCCAACCGGTATCAGCTCACT
CAAAGGCGGTAATACGGTTATCCACAGAATCAGGGGATAACGCAGGAAAGAACATGTGAGCAAAAGGCCA
GCAAAAGGCCAGGAACCGTAAAAAGGCCGCGTTGCTGGCGTTTTTCCATAGGCTCCGCCCCCCTGACGAG
CATCACAAAAATCGACGCTCAAGTCAGAGGTGGCGAAACCCGACAGGACTATAAAGATACCAGGCGTTTC
CCCCTGGAAGCTCCCTCGTGCGCTCTCCTGTTCCGACCCTGCCGCTTACCGGATACCTGTCCGCCTTTCT
CCCTTCGGGAAGCGTGGCGCTTTCTCATAGCTCACGCTGTAGGTATCTCAGTTCGGTGTAGGTCGTTCGC
TCCAAGCTGGGCTGTGTGCACGAACCCCCCGTTCAGCCCGACCGCTGCGCCTTATCCGGTAACTATCGTC
TTGAGTCCAACCCGGTAAGACACGACTTATCGCCACTGGCAGCAGCCACTGGTAACAGGATTAGCAGAGC
GAGGTATGTAGGCGGTGCTACAGAGTTCTTGAAGTGGTGGCCTAACTACGGCTACACTAGAAGGACAGTA
TTTGGTATCTGCGCTCTGCTGAAGCCAGTTACCTTCGGAAAAAGAGTTGGTAGCTCTTGATCCGGCAAAC
AAACCACCGCTGGTAGCGGTGGTTTTTTTGTTTGCAAGCAGCAGATTACGCGCAGAAAAAAAGGATTTCA
AGAAGATCCTTTGATCTTTTCTACGGGGTCTGACGCTCAGTGGAACGAAAACTCACGTTAAGGGATTTTG
GTCATGAGATTATCAAAAAGGATCTTCACCTAGATCCTTTTATAGTCCGGAAATACAGGAACGCACGCTG
GATGGCCCTTCGCTGGGATGGTGAAACCATGAAAAATGGCAGCTTCAGTGGATTAAGTGGGGGTAATGTG
GCCTGTACCCTCTGGTTGCATAGGTATTCATACGGTTAAAATTTATCAGGCGCGATTGCGGCAGTTTTTC
GGGTGGTTTGTTGCCATTTTTACCTGTCTGCTGCCGTGATCGCGCTGAACGCGTTTTAGCGGTGCGTACA
ATTAAGGGATTATGGTAAATCCACTTACTGTCTGCCCTCGTAGCCATCGAGATAAACCGCAGTACTCCGG
CCACGATGCGTCCGGCGTAGAGGATCGAGATCTTCAATATTGGCCATTAGCCATATTATTCATTGGTTAT
ATAGCATAAATCAATATTGGCTATTGGCCATTGCATACGTTGTATCTATATCATAATATGTACATTTATA
TTGGCTCATGTCCAATATGACCGCCATGTTGGCATTGATTATTGACTAGTTATTAATAGTAATCAATTAC
GGGGTCATTAGTTCATAGCCCATATATGGAGTTCCGCGTTACATAACTTACGGTAAATGGCCCGCCTGGC
TGACCGCCCAACGACCCCCGCCCATTGACGTCAATAATGACGTATGTTCCCATAGTAACGCCAATAGGGA
CTTTCCATTGACGTCAATGGGTGGAGTATTTACGGTAAACTGCCCACTTGGCAGTACATCAAGTGTATCA
TATGCCAAGTCCGCCCCCTATTGACGTCAATGACGGTAAATGGCCCGCCTGGCATTATGCCCAGTACATG
ACCTTACGGGACTTTCCTACTTGGCAGTACATCTACGTATTAGTCATCGCTATTACCATG
